>Addgene plasmid #168948 | pEntry_HCoV-OC43-nsp2 | addgene full sequence | sequence record 443123 | Addgene NGS Result
CAAATAATGATTTTATTTTGACTGATAGTGACCTGTTCGTTGCAACAAATTGATGAGCAATGCTTTTTTA
TAATGCCAACTTTGTACAAAAAAGCAGAAGGGCCGTCAAGGCCAGGATCCATGGGATCCGTTAAACCACT
TCTCTATGTAGACCAGTATGGTTGTGATTATACTGGTAGTCTTGCAGATGGCTTAGAGGCTTATGCTGAT
AAGACATTGCAAGAAATGAAGGCATTATTTCCTACTTGGAGTCAGGAACTCCTTTTTGATGTAATTGTGG
CATGGCATGTTGTGCGTGATCCACGTTATGTTATGAGATTGCAGAGTGCTGCTACTATACGTAGTGTTGC
ATATGTTGCTAATCCTACTGAAGACTTGTGTGATGGTTCTGTTGTTATAAAAGAACCTGTGCATGTTTAT
GCAGATGACTCTATTATTTTACGTCAATATAATTTAGTTGACATTATGAGTCATTTTTATATGGAGGCAG
ATACAGTTGTAAATGCTTTTTATGGTGTTGCTTTGAAAGATTGCGGTTTTGTTATGCAGTTTGGTTACAT
TGATTGCGAACAAGACTCGTGTGATTTTAAAGGTTGGATTCCTGGTAACATGATAGATGGTTTTGCTTGC
ACCACTTGTGGTCATGTTTATGAAGTAGGTGATTTGATGGCACAATCTTCAGGTGTTTTGCCTGTTAACC
CTGTATTGCATACTAAGAGTGCAGCAGGCTATGGTGGTTTTGGTTGTAAAGATTCTTTTACTCTGTATGG
CCAAACTGTAGTTTATTTTGGAGGTTGTGTGTATTGGAGTCCAGCACGTAATATATGGATTCCTATATTA
AAATCCTCTGTTAAGTCATATGACAGTTTGGTTTATACTGGAGTTTTAGGTTGCAAGGCTATTGTAAAGG
AAACAAATCTCATTTGCAAAGCTTTGTACCTTGATTATGTTCAACACAAGTGTGGCAATTTACACCAACG
GGAGTTGCTAGGTGTTTCAGATGTGTGGCATAAACAATTGCTATTAAATAGAGGTGTTTATAAACCTCTG
TTAGAGAATATTGATTATTTTAATATGCGGCGCGCTAAATTTAGTTTAGAAACTTTTACTGTTTGTGCAG
ATGGCTTTATGCCTTTTCTTTTAGATGATTTAGTTCCACGCGCATATTATTTGGCAGTAAGTGGTCAAGC
ATTTTGTGATTATGCAGATAAACTTTGCCATGCCGTTGTGTCTAAGAGTAAAGAGTTACTTGATGTGTCT
CTGGATTCTTTAGGTGCAGCTATACATTATTTGAATTCTAAGATTGTTGATTTGGCTCAACATTTTAGTG
ATTTTGGAACAAGTTTCGTTTCTAAAATTGTTCATTTCTTTAAGACTTTTACTACTAGCACTGCTCTTGC
ATTTGCATGGGTTTTATTTCATGTTTTGCATGGTGCTTATATAGTAGTGGAGAGTGATATATATTTTGTT
AAAAACATTCCTCGTTATGCTAGTGCTGTTGCACAAGCATTTCAGAGTGTTGCTAAAGTTGTACTGGACT
CTTTAAGAGTTACTTTTATTGATGGCCTTTCTTGTTTTAAGATTGGACGTAGAAGAATTTGTCTTTCAGG
CAGAAAAATTTATGAAGTTGAGCGTGGCTTGTTACATTCATCCCAATTGCCATTAGATGTTTATGATTTA
ACCATGCCTAGTCAAGTTCAGAAAGCCAAGCAAAAACCTATTTATTTAAAAGGTTCTGGTTCTGATTTTT
CATTAGCGGATAGTGTAGTTGAAGTTGTTACAACTTCACTTACACCATGTGGTTATTCTGAACCACCTAA
AGTTGCAGCTAAAATTTGCATTGTGGATAATGTTTATATGGCCAAGGCTGGTGACAAATATTACCCTGTT
GTGGTTGATGATCATGTTGGACTCTTGGATCAAGCATGGAGAGTTCCTTGTGCTCTTAATTAAGACGCGA
TCGCGGCCTCATGGGCCCAGCTTTCTTGTACAAAGTTGGCATTATAAAAAATAATTGCTCATCAATTTGT
TGCAACGAACAGGTCACTATCAGTCAAAATAAAATCATTATTTGCCATCCAGCTGATATCCCCTATAGTG
AGTCGTATTACATGGTCATAGCTGTTTCCTGGCAGCTCTGGCCCGTGTCTCAAAATCTCTGATGTTACAT
TGCACAAGATAAAAATATATCATCATGCCTCCTCTAGACCAGCCAGGACAGAAATGCCTCGACTTCGCTG
CTACCCAAGGTTGCCGGGTGACGCACACCGTGGAAACGGATGAAGGCACGAACCCAGTGGACATAAGCCT
GTTCGGTTCGTAAGCTGTAATGCAAGTAGCGTATGCGCTCACGCAACTGGTCCAGAACCTTGACCGAACG
CAGCGGTGGTAACGGCGCAGTGGCGGTTTTCATGGCTTGTTATGACTGTTTTTTTGGGGTACAGTCTATG
CCTCGGGCATCCAAGCAGCAAGCGCGTTACGCCGTGGGTCGATGTTTGATGTTATGGAGCAGCAACGATG
TTACGCAGCAGGGCAGTCGCCCTAAAACAAAGTTAAACATTATGAGGGAAGCGGTGATCGCCGAAGTATC
GACTCAACTATCAGAGGTAGTTGGCGTCATCGAGCGCCATCTCGAACCGACGTTGCTGGCCGTACATTTG
TACGGCTCCGCAGTGGATGGCGGCCTGAAGCCACACAGTGATATTGATTTGCTGGTTACGGTGACCGTAA
GGCTTGATGAAACAACGCGGCGAGCTTTGATCAACGACCTTTTGGAAACTTCGGCTTCCCCTGGAGAGAG
CGAGATTCTCCGCGCTGTAGAAGTCACCATTGTTGTGCACGACGACATCATTCCGTGGCGTTATCCAGCT
AAGCGCGAACTGCAATTTGGAGAATGGCAGCGCAATGACATTCTTGCAGGTATCTTCGAGCCAGCCACGA
TCGACATTGATCTGGCTATCTTGCTGACAAAAGCAAGAGAACATAGCGTTGCCTTGGTAGGTCCAGCGGC
GGAGGAACTCTTTGATCCGGTTCCTGAACAGGATCTATTTGAGGCGCTAAATGAAACCTTAACGCTATGG
AACTCGCCGCCCGACTGGGCTGGCGATGAGCGAAATGTAGTGCTTACGTTGTCCCGCATTTGGTACAGCG
CAGTAACCGGCAAAATCGCGCCGAAGGATGTCGCTGCCGACTGGGCAATGGAGCGCCTGCCGGCCCAGTA
TCAGCCCGTCATACTTGAAGCTAGACAGGCTTATCTTGGACAAGAAGAAGATCGCTTGGCCTCGCGCGCA
GATCAGTTGGAAGAATTTGTCCACTACGTGAAAGGCGAGATCACCAAGGTAGTCGGCAAATAACCCTCGA
GCCACCCATGACCAAAATCCCTTAACGTGAGTTACGCGTCGTTCCACTGAGCGTCAGACCCCGTAGAAAA
GATCAAAGGATCTTCTTGAGATCCTTTTTTTCTGCGCGTAATCTGCTGCTTGCAAACAAAAAAACCACCG
CTACCAGCGGTGGTTTGTTTGCCGGATCAAGAGCTACCAACTCTTTTTCCGAAGGTAACTGGCTTCAGCA
GAGCGCAGATACCAAATACTGTTCTTCTAGTGTAGCCGTAGTTAGGCCACCACTTCAAGAACTCTGTAGC
ACCGCCTACATACCTCGCTCTGCTAATCCTGTTACCAGTGGCTGCTGCCAGTGGCGATAAGTCGTGTCTT
ACCGGGTTGGACTCAAGACGATAGTTACCGGATAAGGCGCAGCGGTCGGGCTGAACGGGGGGTTCGTGCA
CACAGCCCAGCTTGGAGCGAACGACCTACACCGAACTGAGATACCTACAGCGTGAGCTATGAGAAAGCGC
CACGCTTCCCGAAGGGAGAAAGGCGGACAGGTATCCGGTAAGCGGCAGGGTCGGAACAGGAGAGCGCACG
AGGGAGCTTCCAGGGGGAAACGCCTGGTATCTTTATAGTCCTGTCGGGTTTCGCCACCTCTGACTTGAGC
GTCGATTTTTGTGATGCTCGTCAGGGGGGCGGAGCCTATGGAAAAACGCCAGCAACGCGGCCTTTTTACG
GTTCCTGGCCTTTTGCTGGCCTTTTGCTCACATGTTCTTTCCTGCGTTATCCCCTGATTCTGTGGATAAC
CGTATTACCGCCTTTGAGTGAGCTGATACCGCTCGCCGCAGCCGAACGACCGAGCGCAGCGAGTCAGTGA
GCGAGGAAGCGGAAGAGCGCCCAATACGCAAACCGCCTCTCCCCGCGCGTTGGCCGATTCATTAATGCAG
CTGGCACGACAGGTTTCCCGACTGGAAAGCGGGCAGTGAGCGCAACGCAATTAATACGCGTACCGCTAGC
CAGGAAGAGTTTGTAGAAACGCAAAAAGGCCATCCGTCAGGATGGCCTTCTGCTTAGTTTGATGCCTGGC
AGTTTATGGCGGGCGTCCTGCCCGCCACCCTCCGGGCCGTTGCTTCACAACGTTCAAATCCGCTCCCGGC
GGATTTGTCCTACTCAGGAGAGCGTTCACCGACAAACAACAGATAAAACGAAAGGCCCAGTCTTCCGACT
GAGCCTTTCGTTTTATTTGATGCCTGGCAGTTCCCTACTCTCGCGTTAACGCTAGCATGGATGTTTTCCC
AGTCACGACGTTGTAAAACGACGGCCAGTCTTAAGCTCGGGCCC
Features (pLannotate 1.2.2; 12 found; start..end, strand, type, name):
      1..97      +  protein_bind   attL1: mutant version of attL; recombination site for the Gateway® LR reaction LR Clonase™
    130..1944    +  CDS            R1A_CVHOC (fragment): Protein inferred from homology: Swiss-Prot protein existence level 3. [Non-structural protein 1]: binds to the 40S ribosomal subunit and inhibits host translation. The nsp1-40S ribosome complex further induces an endonucleolytic cleavage near the 5'UTR of host mRNAs, targeting them for degradation. By suppressing host gene expression, nsp1 facilitates efficient viral gene expression in infected cells and evasion from host immune response (By similarity). From Human coronavirus OC43 (HCoV-OC43).
   1976..2074    -  protein_bind   attL2: mutant version of attL; recombination site for the Gateway® LR reaction LR Clonase™
   2092..2110    -  promoter       T7 promoter: promoter for bacteriophage T7 RNA polymerase
   2300..2323    +  promoter       Pc promoter (fragment): intI1 (promoter lies within the coding sequence); class 1 integron promoter
   2499..2555    +  CDS            GmR (fragment): gentamycin acetyltransferase; aacC1; confers resistance to gentamycin
   2562..3353    +  CDS            SmR: aminoglycoside adenylyltransferase (Murphy, 1985); aadA; confers resistance to spectinomycin and streptomycin
   3446..4034    +  rep_origin     ori: high-copy-number ColE1/pMB1/pBR322/pUC origin of replication
   4217..4309    +  CDS            lacI (fragment): lac repressor; lacI; The lac repressor binds to the lac operator to inhibit transcription in E. coli. This inhibition can be relieved by adding lactose or isopropyl-β-D-thiogalactopyranoside (IPTG).
   4364..4391    -  terminator     rrnB T2 terminator: transcription terminator T2 from the E. coli rrnB gene
   4523..4566    +  terminator     rrnB T1 terminator: Escherichia coli rrnB; transcription terminator T1 from the E. coli rrnB gene
   4613..4649    -  CDS            lacZα (fragment): LacZα fragment of β-galactosidase; lacZ fragment
