[The description below was written by a language model from this plasmid's Addgene catalogue record and pLannotate feature annotations shown in this document.]
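Description:
pEntry_HCoV-OC43-nsp2 is a Gateway-compatible Entry clone built on the pENTR223.1 backbone (SfiI-cloning variant) and carrying the coding sequence for non-structural protein 2 (nsp2) of human coronavirus OC43. The sequenced plasmid is 4,664 nt. It is maintained in E. coli at high copy through a ColE1/pUC-type origin and selected with spectinomycin via the aadA (SmR) aminoglycoside adenylyltransferase gene. That gene sits downstream of a class 1 integron Pc promoter fragment and a short gentamicin acetyltransferase remnant. Other annotated backbone elements include the rrnB T1 and T2 transcription terminators, which insulate the cloning region, small lacI and lacZα fragments, and a T7 promoter lying just outside attL2 and pointing back toward the insert.

The 1,815 bp insert was made by commercial gene synthesis and cloned between SfiI sites, so that it lies between attL1 and attL2. The automated annotation matches it to a fragment of the OC43 replicase polyprotein 1a. The functional text attached to that hit describes nsp1, but this is generic polyprotein annotation; the catalogue entry identifies the segment as nsp2, a mature cleavage product of ORF1ab. According to the depositor, a 5′ linker places an ATG between two BamHI sites, and a 3′ linker supplies a TAA stop codon between PacI and AsiSI sites. These restriction sites presumably allow the start or stop codon to be removed for tag fusions, although the record does not spell this out. The Entry vector has no expression promoter in the sense orientation, so the clone serves as a shuttle. An LR Clonase reaction moves the ORF into attR-containing destination vectors for expression, interaction or other functional assays. It belongs to a collection of human coronavirus protein-coding Entry clones.
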