Addgene plasmid #168948: pEntry_HCoV-OC43-nsp2
Purpose: Gateway-compatible Entry vector
Depositing lab: Pascal Falter-Braun. Depositing organization: Helmholtz Munich. Publication: A resource of human coronavirus protein-coding sequences in a flexible, multipurpose Gateway Entry clone collection. Weller B, Lin CW, Pogoutse O, Sauer M, Marin-de la Rosa N, Strobel A, Young V, Knapp JJ, Rayhan A, Falter C, Kim DK, Roth FP, Falter-Braun P. G3 (Bethesda). 2023 Jul 5;13(7):jkad105. doi: 10.1093/g3journal/jkad105. PubMed 37267226.
Backbone
  Vector backbone: pENTR223.1*SfiI
  Backbone size w/o insert (bp): 2800
  Vector type: Gateway-compatible Entry vector
Growth in bacteria
  Bacterial resistance: Spectinomycin, 50 μg/mL
  Growth temperature: 37°C
  Growth strain: DH5alpha
  Copy number: High Copy
Gene/Insert
  Gene/Insert name: HCoV-OC43-nsp2 (alt name: nsp2)
  Species: Other
  Insert size (bp): 1815
  Entrez Gene: ORF1ab (a.k.a. EYW02_gp1)
  Cloning method: Restriction Enzyme; 5′ cloning site SfiI (unknown if destroyed); 3′ cloning site SfiI (unknown if destroyed)
  Sequencing primers: 5′ M13 uni (-21); 3′ M13 rev (-29)
Resource information
  A portion of this plasmid was derived from a plasmid made by: Synthesized by Twist Bioscience
Terms and licenses: Academic/Nonprofit Terms; Industry Terms: Not Available to Industry
Depositor comments: 5'-linker: SfiI-BamHI-ATG-BamHI (GGCCGTCAaggccaggatccatgggatcc), 3'-linker: PacI-TAA-AsiSI-SfiI (cttaatTAAgacgcgatcgcggcctcatGGGCC).
How to cite: pEntry_HCoV-OC43-nsp2 was a gift from Pascal Falter-Braun (Addgene plasmid # 168948 ; http://n2t.net/addgene:168948 ; RRID:Addgene_168948)
