>Addgene plasmid #168948 | pEntry_HCoV-OC43-nsp2 | depositor partial sequence | sequence record 327460 | gene-specific Insert sequence
GTTAAACCACTTCTCTATGTAGACCAGTATGGTTGTGATTATACTGGTAGTCTTGCAGATGGCTTAGAGG
CTTATGCTGATAAGACATTGCAAGAAATGAAGGCATTATTTCCTACTTGGAGTCAGGAACTCCTTTTTGA
TGTAATTGTGGCATGGCATGTTGTGCGTGATCCACGTTATGTTATGAGATTGCAGAGTGCTGCTACTATA
CGTAGTGTTGCATATGTTGCTAATCCTACTGAAGACTTGTGTGATGGTTCTGTTGTTATAAAAGAACCTG
TGCATGTTTATGCAGATGACTCTATTATTTTACGTCAATATAATTTAGTTGACATTATGAGTCATTTTTA
TATGGAGGCAGATACAGTTGTAAATGCTTTTTATGGTGTTGCTTTGAAAGATTGCGGTTTTGTTATGCAG
TTTGGTTACATTGATTGCGAACAAGACTCGTGTGATTTTAAAGGTTGGATTCCTGGTAACATGATAGATG
GTTTTGCTTGCACCACTTGTGGTCATGTTTATGAAGTAGGTGATTTGATGGCACAATCTTCAGGTGTTTT
GCCTGTTAACCCTGTATTGCATACTAAGAGTGCAGCAGGCTATGGTGGTTTTGGTTGTAAAGATTCTTTT
ACTCTGTATGGCCAAACTGTAGTTTATTTTGGAGGTTGTGTGTATTGGAGTCCAGCACGTAATATATGGA
TTCCTATATTAAAATCCTCTGTTAAGTCATATGACAGTTTGGTTTATACTGGAGTTTTAGGTTGCAAGGC
TATTGTAAAGGAAACAAATCTCATTTGCAAAGCTTTGTACCTTGATTATGTTCAACACAAGTGTGGCAAT
TTACACCAACGGGAGTTGCTAGGTGTTTCAGATGTGTGGCATAAACAATTGCTATTAAATAGAGGTGTTT
ATAAACCTCTGTTAGAGAATATTGATTATTTTAATATGCGGCGCGCTAAATTTAGTTTAGAAACTTTTAC
TGTTTGTGCAGATGGCTTTATGCCTTTTCTTTTAGATGATTTAGTTCCACGCGCATATTATTTGGCAGTA
AGTGGTCAAGCATTTTGTGATTATGCAGATAAACTTTGCCATGCCGTTGTGTCTAAGAGTAAAGAGTTAC
TTGATGTGTCTCTGGATTCTTTAGGTGCAGCTATACATTATTTGAATTCTAAGATTGTTGATTTGGCTCA
ACATTTTAGTGATTTTGGAACAAGTTTCGTTTCTAAAATTGTTCATTTCTTTAAGACTTTTACTACTAGC
ACTGCTCTTGCATTTGCATGGGTTTTATTTCATGTTTTGCATGGTGCTTATATAGTAGTGGAGAGTGATA
TATATTTTGTTAAAAACATTCCTCGTTATGCTAGTGCTGTTGCACAAGCATTTCAGAGTGTTGCTAAAGT
TGTACTGGACTCTTTAAGAGTTACTTTTATTGATGGCCTTTCTTGTTTTAAGATTGGACGTAGAAGAATT
TGTCTTTCAGGCAGAAAAATTTATGAAGTTGAGCGTGGCTTGTTACATTCATCCCAATTGCCATTAGATG
TTTATGATTTAACCATGCCTAGTCAAGTTCAGAAAGCCAAGCAAAAACCTATTTATTTAAAAGGTTCTGG
TTCTGATTTTTCATTAGCGGATAGTGTAGTTGAAGTTGTTACAACTTCACTTACACCATGTGGTTATTCT
GAACCACCTAAAGTTGCAGCTAAAATTTGCATTGTGGATAATGTTTATATGGCCAAGGCTGGTGACAAAT
ATTACCCTGTTGTGGTTGATGATCATGTTGGACTCTTGGATCAAGCATGGAGAGTTCCTTGTGCT
